Addgene plasmid #203607: pNKX2-5-T2A-GFP-PGK-Puro
Purpose: Donor plasmid to create 3' knockin of NKX2-5 with T2A-GFP
Depositing lab: Matthew Birket. Publication: The generation and validation of two NKX2-5 fluorescent reporter human embryonic stem cell lines: UMANe002-A-1 and UMANe002-A-2. Douglas M, O'Loughlin C, Lynch AT, Prialgauskaite R, Adamson AD, Dibb KM, Kimber SJ, Birket MJ. Stem Cell Res. 2023 Dec 3;74:103262. doi: 10.1016/j.scr.2023.103262. PubMed 38100908.
Backbone
  Vector backbone: pUC57
  Backbone size w/o insert (bp): 3522
  Total vector size (bp): 6301
  Vector type: Human Targeting
  Selectable markers: Puromycin
Growth in bacteria
  Bacterial resistance: Ampicillin, 100 μg/mL
  Growth temperature: 37°C
  Growth strain: DH5alpha
  Copy number: Unknown
Gene/Insert
  Gene/Insert name: NKX2-5-T2A-GFP-PGK-Puro-NKX2-5
  Species: H. sapiens (human)
  Insert size (bp): 3522
  Entrez Gene: NKX2-5 (a.k.a. CHNG5, CSX, CSX1, HLHS2, NKX2.5, NKX2E, NKX4-1, VSD3)
  Cloning method: Gibson Cloning
  Sequencing primers: 5′ GTAAAACGACGGCCAGT; 3′ GTCATAGCTGTTTCCTG
Terms and licenses: Academic/Nonprofit Terms; Industry Terms: Not Available to Industry
How to cite: pNKX2-5-T2A-GFP-PGK-Puro was a gift from Matthew Birket (Addgene plasmid # 203607 ; http://n2t.net/addgene:203607 ; RRID:Addgene_203607)
