[The description below was written by a language model from this plasmid's Addgene catalogue record and pLannotate feature annotations shown in this document.]
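Description:
pNKX2-5-T2A-GFP-PGK-Puro is a human gene-targeting donor plasmid built on a pUC57 backbone, designed to knock a T2A-GFP reporter into the 3' end of the human NKX2-5 locus. It is propagated in E. coli through the high-copy ColE1/pUC-type origin and selected with ampicillin via the AmpR (β-lactamase) cassette. Remnants of the lacZα/lac promoter cloning region flank the insert, which was assembled by Gibson cloning.

The targeting cassette begins with a fragment of the NKX2-5 coding sequence that serves as the 5' homology arm. It is followed by a fluorescent protein open reading frame. The automated annotation labels this as EBFP, a close GFP variant, but the catalogue entry describes it as GFP. The T2A peptide named in the construct is not separately annotated; the short gap between the NKX2-5 fragment and the fluorescent protein is a plausible location for it. A T2A link lets the reporter be co-translated from the endogenous NKX2-5 transcript and released as a separate protein, so fluorescence reports activity of the native gene without a stable fusion to the transcription factor.

Downstream lies a selection cassette flanked by two loxP sites. It consists of the mouse PGK promoter driving puromycin N-acetyltransferase, followed by a short WPRE fragment. This allows puromycin enrichment of targeted cells and later Cre-mediated excision of the marker. The unannotated stretch after the second loxP site presumably holds the 3' NKX2-5 homology arm implied by the insert name. The associated work used the plasmid to generate NKX2-5 fluorescent reporter human embryonic stem cell lines. The record does not state which nuclease or guide was used for targeting.
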