Features (pLannotate 1.2.2; 17 found; start..end, strand, type, name):
    137..236     +  misc_feature   bom (fragment): basis of mobility region from pBR322
    242..396     -  CDS            lacZα (fragment): LacZα fragment of β-galactosidase; lacZ fragment
    476..1114    +  CDS            NKX2-5 (fragment): NKX25_HUMAN - Also known as CSX, NKX2.5, NKX2E. Experimental evidence at protein level: Swiss-Prot protein existence level 1. Transcription factor required for the development of the heart and the spleen (PubMed:22560297). During heart development, acts as a transcriptional activator of ANF in cooperation with GATA4 (By similarity). Binds to the core DNA motif of NPPA promoter (PubMed:22849347, PubMed:26926761). Together with PBX1, required for spleen development through a mechanism that involves CDKN2B repression (PubMed:22560297). From Homo sapiens (Human).
   1178..1894    +  CDS            EBFP: enhanced blue variant of GFP mammalian codon-optimized
   1895..1928    +  protein_bind   loxP: Cre-mediated recombination occurs in the 8-bp core sequence (GCATACAT). Cre recombinase
   1929..2428    +  promoter       PGK promoter: mouse phosphoglycerate kinase 1 promoter
   2444..3043    +  CDS            PuroR: puromycin N-acetyltransferase; pac from Streptomyces alboniger; confers resistance to puromycin
   3056..3141    +  misc_feature   WPRE (fragment): woodchuck hepatitis virus posttranscriptional regulatory element
   3142..3175    +  protein_bind   loxP: Cre-mediated recombination occurs in the 8-bp core sequence (GCATACAT). Cre recombinase
   4105..4121    -  protein_bind   lac operator: The lac repressor binds to the lac operator to inhibit transcription in E. coli. This inhibition can be relieved by adding lactose or isopropyl-β-D-thiogalactopyranoside (IPTG). lac repressor encoded by lacI
   4129..4159    -  promoter       lac promoter: promoter for the E. coli lac operon
   4174..4195    -  protein_bind   CAP binding site: CAP binding activates transcription in the presence of cAMP. E. coli catabolite activator protein
   4208..4300    -  CDS            lacI (fragment): lac repressor; lacI; The lac repressor binds to the lac operator to inhibit transcription in E. coli. This inhibition can be relieved by adding lactose or isopropyl-β-D-thiogalactopyranoside (IPTG).
   4483..5071    -  rep_origin     ori: high-copy-number ColE1/pMB1/pBR322/pUC origin of replication
   5242..6102    -  CDS            AmpR: β-lactamase; bla; confers resistance to ampicillin, carbenicillin, and related antibiotics
   6103..6207    -  promoter       AmpR promoter: bla
   6302..35      +  CDS            rop (fragment) (across the origin): Rop protein, which maintains plasmids at low copy number; rop
>Addgene plasmid #203607 | pNKX2-5-T2A-GFP-PGK-Puro | addgene full sequence | sequence record 405818 | Addgene NGS Result
TCGCGCGTTTCGGTGATGACGGTGAAAACCTCTGACACATGCAGCTCCCGGAGACGGTCACAGCTTGTCT
GTAAGCGGATGCCGGGAGCAGACAAGCCCGTCAGGGCGCGTCAGCGGGTGTTGGCGGGTGTCGGGGCTGG
CTTAACTATGCGGCATCAGAGCAGATTGTACTGAGAGTGCACCATATGCGGTGTGAAATACCGCACAGAT
GCGTAAGGAGAAAATACCGCATCAGGCGCCATTCGCCATTCAGGCTGCGCAACTGTTGGGAAGGGCGATC
GGTGCGGGCCTCTTCGCTATTACGCCAGCTGGCGAAAGGGGGATGTGCTGCAAGGCGATTAAGTTGGGTA
ACGCCAGGGTTTTCCCAGTCACGACGTTGTAAAACGACGGCCAGTGCTTACCATTACTGTGCGGCCGCGC
TCCGTAGGTCAAGCCGCTCTTACCAAGCGTCTCTCTGCCTCTCTGTTCCCCCTCAGAGCTGTGCGCGCTG
CAGAAGGCGGTGGAGCTGGAGAAGACAGAGGCGGACAACGCGGAGCGGCCCCGGGCGCGACGGCGGAGGA
AGCCGCGCGTGCTCTTCTCGCAGGCGCAGGTCTATGAGCTGGAGCGGCGCTTCAAGCAGCAGCGGTACCT
GTCGGCCCCCGAACGCGACCAGCTGGCCAGCGTGCTGAAACTCACGTCCACGCAGGTCAAGATCTGGTTC
CAGAACCGGCGCTACAAGTGCAAGCGGCAGCGGCAGGACCAGACTCTGGAGCTGGTGGGGCTGCCCCCGC
CGCCGCCGCCGCCTGCCCGCAGGATCGCGGTGCCAGTGCTGGTGCGCGATGGCAAGCCATGCCTAGGGGA
CTCGGCGCCCTACGCGCCTGCCTACGGCGTGGGCCTCAATCCCTACGGTTATAACGCCTACCCCGCCTAT
CCGGGTTACGGCGGCGCGGCCTGCAGCCCTGGCTACAGCTGCACTGCCGCTTACCCCGCCGGGCCTTCCC
CAGCGCAGCCGGCCACTGCCGCCGCCAACAACAACTTCGTGAACTTCGGCGTCGGGGACTTGAATGCGGT
TCAGAGCCCCGGGATTCCGCAGAGCAACTCGGGAGTGTCCACGCTGCATGGTATCCGAGCCTGGGGCAGT
GGAGAGGGCAGAGGAAGTCTGCTAACATGCGGTGACGTCGAGGAGAATCCTGGCCCAGTGAGCAAGGGCG
AGGAGCTGTTCACCGGGGTGGTGCCCATCCTGGTCGAGCTGGACGGCGACGTAAACGGCCACAAGTTCAG
CGTGTCCGGCGAGGGCGAGGGCGATGCCACCTACGGCAAGCTGACCCTGAAGTTCATCTGCACCACCGGC
AAGCTGCCCGTGCCCTGGCCCACCCTCGTGACCACCCTGACCTACGGCGTGCAGTGCTTCAGCCGCTACC
CCGACCACATGAAGCAGCACGACTTCTTCAAGTCCGCCATGCCCGAAGGCTACGTCCAGGAGCGCACCAT
CTTCTTCAAGGACGACGGCAACTACAAGACCCGCGCCGAGGTGAAGTTCGAGGGCGACACCCTGGTGAAC
CGCATCGAGCTGAAGGGCATCGACTTCAAGGAGGACGGCAACATCCTGGGGCACAAGCTGGAGTACAACT
ACAACAGCCACAACGTCTATATCATGGCCGACAAGCAGAAGAACGGCATCAAGGTGAACTTCAAGATCCG
CCACAACATCGAGGACGGCAGCGTGCAGCTCGCCGACCACTACCAGCAGAACACCCCCATCGGCGACGGC
CCCGTGCTGCTGCCCGACAACCACTACCTGAGCACCCAGTCCGCCCTGAGCAAAGACCCCAACGAGAAGC
GCGATCACATGGTCCTGCTGGAGTTCGTGACCGCCGCCGGGATCACTCTCGGCATGGACGAGCTGTACAA
GTGAATAACTTCGTATAGCATACATTATACGAAGTTATGGGTAGGGGAGGCGCTTTTCCCAAGGCAGTCT
GGAGCATGCGCTTTAGCAGCCCCGCTGGGCACTTGGCGCTACACAAGTGGCCTCTGGCCTCGCACACATT
CCACATCCACCGGTAGGCGCCAACCGGCTCCGTTCTTTGGTGGCCCCTTCGCGCCACCTTCTACTCCTCC
CCTAGTCAGGAAGTTCCCCCCCGCCCCGCAGCTCGCGTCGTGCAGGACGTGACAAATGGAAGTAGCACGT
CTCACTAGTCTCGTGCAGATGGACAGCACCGCTGAGCAATGGAAGCGGGTAGGCCTTTGGGGCAGCGGCC
AATAGCAGCTTTGCTCCTTCGCTTTCTGGGCTCAGAGGCTGGGAAGGGGTGGGTCCCGGGGCGGGCTCAG
GGGCGGGCTCAGGGGCGGGGCGGGCGCCCGAAGGTCCTCCGGAGGCCCGGCATTCTGCACGCTTCAAAAG
CGCACGTCTGCCGCGCTGTTCTCCTCTTCCTCATCTCCGGGCCTTTCGACCTGCAGCGCCACCATGACCG
AGTACAAGCCCACGGTGCGCCTCGCCACCCGCGACGACGTCCCCAGGGCCGTACGCACCCTCGCCGCCGC
GTTCGCCGACTACCCCGCCACGCGCCACACCGTCGATCCGGACCGCCACATCGAGCGGGTCACCGAGCTG
CAAGAACTCTTCCTCACGCGCGTCGGGCTCGACATCGGCAAGGTGTGGGTCGCGGACGACGGCGCCGCGG
TGGCGGTCTGGACCACGCCGGAGAGCGTCGAAGCGGGGGCGGTGTTCGCCGAGATCGGCCCGCGCATGGC
CGAGTTGAGCGGTTCCCGGCTGGCCGCGCAGCAACAGATGGAAGGCCTCCTGGCGCCGCACCGGCCCAAG
GAGCCCGCGTGGTTCCTGGCCACCGTCGGCGTCTCGCCCGACCACCAGGGCAAGGGTCTGGGCAGCGCCG
TCGTGCTCCCCGGAGTGGAGGCGGCCGAGCGCGCCGGGGTGCCCGCCTTCCTGGAGACCTCCGCGCCCCG
CAACCTCCCCTTCTACGAGCGGCTCGGCTTCACCGTCACCGCCGACGTCGAGGTGCCCGAAGGACCGCGC
ACCTGGTGCATGACCCGCAAGCCCGGTGCCTGAGCGATAGATCCTAATCAACCTCTGGATTACAAAATTT
GTGAAAGATTGACTGGTATTCTTAACTATGTTGCTCCTTTTACGCTATGTGGATACGCTGCATAACTTCG
TATAGCATACATTATACGAAGTTATGGAAGGGACCCGCGTGGCGCGACCCTGACCGATCCCACCTCAACA
GCTCCCTGACTCTCGGGGGGAGAAGGGGCTCCCAACATGACCCTGAGTCCCCTGGATTTTGCATTCACTC
CTGCGGAGACCTAGGAACTTTTTCTGTCCCACGCGCGTTTGTTCTTGCGCACGGGAGAGTTTGTGGCGGC
GATTATGCAGCGTGCAATGAGTGATCCTGCAGCCTGGTGTCTTAGCTGTCCCCCCAGGAGTGCCCTCCGA
GAGTCCATGGGCACCCCCGGTTGGAACTGGGACTGAGCTCGGGCACGCAGGGCCTGAGATCTGGCCGCCC
ATTCCGCGAGCCAGGGCCGGGCGCCCGGGCCTTTGCTATCTCGCCGTCGCCCGCCCACGCACCCACCCGT
ATTTATGTTTTTACCTATTGCTGTAAGAAATGACGATCCCCTTCCCATTAAAGAGAGTGCGTTGACCCCG
CACGTGTGCTTCTTTCAGCTTGCGGCGCTTCAGAAGCAGGAGAGAGGTGGCCGCCCGGGACTGGTCTCAG
ATCTCAGGCACAGGCATTCCCTGAGCAAATTGATAACATTGATACTAATAAAACCTAACCCTTGCTGGAA
CCATACTGGTTCCGTGTCGGGCACTTTCTGAGATTGTCTCATATAATCCTCAATAATCCAAAAAAAAAAA
AAATCCTAAAGTTTAGAAGCTGAGGCCCGGAGAGGTTTAATGACTTACCTGCGAGCAAATAGCCAGTACT
AGTCGAACTCTGGTTAAATTCAGGATGCCTCACTTCAGAGACCGCCTTCCCTGTGCTCCCAAGCTCCCCT
CCTTGAATCCGTACCTCGCGAATGCATCTAGATATCGGATCCCGGGCCCGTCGACTGCAGAGGCCTGCAT
GCAAGCTTGGCGTAATCATGGTCATAGCTGTTTCCTGTGTGAAATTGTTATCCGCTCACAATTCCACACA
ACATACGAGCCGGAAGCATAAAGTGTAAAGCCTGGGGTGCCTAATGAGTGAGCTAACTCACATTAATTGC
GTTGCGCTCACTGCCCGCTTTCCAGTCGGGAAACCTGTCGTGCCAGCTGCATTAATGAATCGGCCAACGC
GCGGGGAGAGGCGGTTTGCGTATTGGGCGCTCTTCCGCTTCCTCGCTCACTGACTCGCTGCGCTCGGTCG
TTCGGCTGCGGCGAGCGGTATCAGCTCACTCAAAGGCGGTAATACGGTTATCCACAGAATCAGGGGATAA
CGCAGGAAAGAACATGTGAGCAAAAGGCCAGCAAAAGGCCAGGAACCGTAAAAAGGCCGCGTTGCTGGCG
TTTTTCCATAGGCTCCGCCCCCCTGACGAGCATCACAAAAATCGACGCTCAAGTCAGAGGTGGCGAAACC
CGACAGGACTATAAAGATACCAGGCGTTTCCCCCTGGAAGCTCCCTCGTGCGCTCTCCTGTTCCGACCCT
GCCGCTTACCGGATACCTGTCCGCCTTTCTCCCTTCGGGAAGCGTGGCGCTTTCTCATAGCTCACGCTGT
AGGTATCTCAGTTCGGTGTAGGTCGTTCGCTCCAAGCTGGGCTGTGTGCACGAACCCCCCGTTCAGCCCG
ACCGCTGCGCCTTATCCGGTAACTATCGTCTTGAGTCCAACCCGGTAAGACACGACTTATCGCCACTGGC
AGCAGCCACTGGTAACAGGATTAGCAGAGCGAGGTATGTAGGCGGTGCTACAGAGTTCTTGAAGTGGTGG
CCTAACTACGGCTACACTAGAAGAACAGTATTTGGTATCTGCGCTCTGCTGAAGCCAGTTACCTTCGGAA
AAAGAGTTGGTAGCTCTTGATCCGGCAAACAAACCACCGCTGGTAGCGGTGGTTTTTTTGTTTGCAAGCA
GCAGATTACGCGCAGAAAAAAAGGATCTCAAGAAGATCCTTTGATCTTTTCTACGGGGTCTGACGCTCAG
TGGAACGAAAACTCACGTTAAGGGATTTTGGTCATGAGATTATCAAAAAGGATCTTCACCTAGATCCTTT
TAAATTAAAAATGAAGTTTTAAATCAATCTAAAGTATATATGAGTAAACTTGGTCTGACAGTTACCAATG
CTTAATCAGTGAGGCACCTATCTCAGCGATCTGTCTATTTCGTTCATCCATAGTTGCCTGACTCCCCGTC
GTGTAGATAACTACGATACGGGAGGGCTTACCATCTGGCCCCAGTGCTGCAATGATACCGCGAGACCCAC
GCTCACCGGCTCCAGATTTATCAGCAATAAACCAGCCAGCCGGAAGGGCCGAGCGCAGAAGTGGTCCTGC
AACTTTATCCGCCTCCATCCAGTCTATTAATTGTTGCCGGGAAGCTAGAGTAAGTAGTTCGCCAGTTAAT
AGTTTGCGCAACGTTGTTGCCATTGCTACAGGCATCGTGGTGTCACGCTCGTCGTTTGGTATGGCTTCAT
TCAGCTCCGGTTCCCAACGATCAAGGCGAGTTACATGATCCCCCATGTTGTGCAAAAAAGCGGTTAGCTC
CTTCGGTCCTCCGATCGTTGTCAGAAGTAAGTTGGCCGCAGTGTTATCACTCATGGTTATGGCAGCACTG
CATAATTCTCTTACTGTCATGCCATCCGTAAGATGCTTTTCTGTGACTGGTGAGTACTCAACCAAGTCAT
TCTGAGAATAGTGTATGCGGCGACCGAGTTGCTCTTGCCCGGCGTCAATACGGGATAATACCGCGCCACA
TAGCAGAACTTTAAAAGTGCTCATCATTGGAAAACGTTCTTCGGGGCGAAAACTCTCAAGGATCTTACCG
CTGTTGAGATCCAGTTCGATGTAACCCACTCGTGCACCCAACTGATCTTCAGCATCTTTTACTTTCACCA
GCGTTTCTGGGTGAGCAAAAACAGGAAGGCAAAATGCCGCAAAAAAGGGAATAAGGGCGACACGGAAATG
TTGAATACTCATACTCTTCCTTTTTCAATATTATTGAAGCATTTATCAGGGTTATTGTCTCATGAGCGGA
TACATATTTGAATGTATTTAGAAAAATAAACAAATAGGGGTTCCGCGCACATTTCCCCGAAAAGTGCCAC
CTGACGTCTAAGAAACCATTATTATCATGACATTAACCTATAAAAATAGGCGTATCACGAGGCCCTTTCG
TC
